Addgene plasmid #235803: pME_G_0_1-2_003_OC5'3
Purpose: 5' Operon Connector 3 in the M1 position used to construct operons
Depositing lab: Tobias Erb. Depositing organization: Max Planck Institute for Terrestrial Microbiology. Publication: A modular high-throughput approach for advancing synthetic biology in the chloroplast of Chlamydomonas. Inckemann RM, Chotel T, Burgis M, Brinkmann CK, Andreas L, Baumann J, Sharma P, Klose M, Barrett J, Ries F, Paczia N, Glatter T, Mackinder LCM, Willmund F, Erb TJ. Nat Plants. 2025 Nov;11(11):2332-2349. doi: 10.1038/s41477-025-02126-2. Epub 2025 Nov 3. PubMed 41184475.
Backbone
  Vector backbone: pME_Cp_UAV_GFP
  Backbone size w/o insert (bp): 2101
  Vector type: Synthetic Biology
Growth in bacteria
  Bacterial resistance: Chloramphenicol, 25 μg/mL
  Growth temperature: 37°C
  Growth strain: DH5alpha
  Copy number: High Copy
Gene/Insert
  Gene/Insert name: 5' Operon Connector 3
  Species: Synthetic
  Insert size (bp): 19
  Mutation: none
  Cloning method: Restriction Enzyme; 5′ cloning site BsaI (destroyed during cloning); 3′ cloning site BsaI (destroyed during cloning)
  Sequencing primers: 5′ CGTATCACGAGGCAGAATTTC; 3′ CCTGCATAACGCGAAGTAATC
Terms and licenses: Academic/Nonprofit Terms; Industry Terms: Not Available to Industry
Depositor comments: Please visit https://doi.org/10.1101/2024.05.08.593163 for bioRxiv preprint.
How to cite: pME_G_0_1-2_003_OC5'3 was a gift from Tobias Erb (Addgene plasmid # 235803 ; http://n2t.net/addgene:235803 ; RRID:Addgene_235803)
