[The description below was written by a language model from this plasmid's Addgene catalogue record and pLannotate feature annotations shown in this document.]
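Description:
pME_G_0_1-2_003_OC5'3 is a small synthetic-biology part plasmid (about 2.1 kb in total) from a modular cloning toolkit developed for engineering the chloroplast of Chlamydomonas. It is built on the pME_Cp_UAV_GFP backbone, whose name suggests a universal acceptor vector with a GFP placeholder, although no GFP feature remains in this sequence. It is propagated in E. coli as a high-copy plasmid through a ColE1/pUC-type origin of replication. Selection is by chloramphenicol, conferred by the cat (chloramphenicol acetyltransferase) gene expressed from its native cat promoter and followed by the phage lambda t0 terminator.

The payload is a 19 bp synthetic sequence, the 5' Operon Connector 3, which occupies the "M1" position of the assembly scheme and is used to construct operons. It was inserted with the Type IIS enzyme BsaI, and both sites were destroyed during cloning, as is typical of Golden Gate-style part domestication. The connector is too short to have been annotated, but the feature table shows the cloning region framed by BioBrick prefix and suffix sequences. This region is insulated on either side by bacterial transcription terminators (a his operon terminator and a putative bacterial terminator), which limit read-through into or out of the stored part. The plasmid carries no promoter, coding sequence or chloroplast homology elements of its own. It serves as a storage and donor vector for a linker part that is combined with other toolkit modules in higher-level assemblies. The record does not detail how the connector functions within the final operon or which enzyme releases it for downstream assembly.
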