Features (pLannotate 1.2.2; 8 found; start..end, strand, type, name):
    179..767     +  rep_origin     ori: high-copy-number ColE1/pMB1/pBR322/pUC origin of replication
    962..1019    -  terminator     his operon terminator: This putative transcriptin terminator from the E. coli his operon has a 2-bp deletion introduced during synthesis. Its efficiency has not been determined.
   1020..1039    -  misc_feature   BioBrick suffix: universal suffix for all parts
   1091..1112    -  misc_feature   BioBrick prefix: BioBrick prefix for parts that do not start with "ATG"
   1115..1158    +  terminator     bacterial terminator: putative bacterial transcription terminator
   1244..1341    +  promoter       cat promoter: promoter of the E. coli cat gene encoding chloramphenicol acetyltransferase
   1342..1998    +  CDS            cat: CAT_ECOLX - Experimental evidence at protein level: Swiss-Prot protein existence level 1. This enzyme is an effector of chloramphenicol resistance in bacteria. From Escherichia coli. This protein is used as a marker in many commonly used cloning vectors, such as pACYC184.
   2022..2116    +  terminator     lambda t0 terminator: transcription terminator from phage lambda
>Addgene plasmid #235803 | pME_G_0_1-2_003_OC5'3 | addgene full sequence | sequence record 471429 | Addgene NGS Result
GCCTCGAGCTGTCAGACCAAGTTTACTCATATATACTTTAGATTGATTTAAAACTTCATTTTTAATTTAA
AAGGATCTAGGTGAAGATCCTTTTTGATAATCTCATGACCAAAATCCCTTAACGTGAGTTTTCGTTCCAC
TGAGCGTCAGACCCCGTAGAAAAGATCAAAGGATCTTCTTGAGATCCTTTTTTTCTGCGCGTAATCTGCT
GCTTGCAAACAAAAAAACCACCGCTACCAGCGGTGGTTTGTTTGCCGGATCAAGAGCTACCAACTCTTTT
TCCGAAGGTAACTGGCTTCAGCAGAGCGCAGATACCAAATACTGTTCTTCTAGTGTAGCCGTAGTTAGGC
CACCACTTCAAGAACTCTGTAGCACCGCCTACATACCTCGCTCTGCTAATCCTGTTACCAGTGGCTGCTG
CCAGTGGCGATAAGTCGTGTCTTACCGGGTTGGACTCAAGACGATAGTTACCGGATAAGGCGCAGCGGTC
GGGCTGAACGGGGGGTTCGTGCACACAGCCCAGCTTGGAGCGAACGACCTACACCGAACTGAGATACCTA
CAGCGTGAGCTATGAGAAAGCGCCACGCTTCCCGAAGGGAGAAAGGCGGACAGGTATCCGGTAAGCGGCA
GGGTCGGAACAGGAGAGCGCACGAGGGAGCTTCCAGGGGGAAACGCCTGGTATCTTTATAGTCCTGTCGG
GTTTCGCCACCTCTGACTTGAGCGTCGATTTTTGTGATGCTCGTCAGGGGGGCGGAGCCTGTGGAAAAAC
GCCAGCAACGCGGCCTTTTTACGGTTCCTGGCCTTTTGCTGGCCTTTTGCTCACATGTTCTTTCCTGCGT
TATCCCCTGATTCTGTGGATAACCGTATTACCGCCTTTGAGTGAGCTGATACCGCTCGCCGCAGCCGAAC
GACCGAGCGCAGCGAGTCAGTGAGCGAGGAAGCCTGCATAACGCGAAGTAATCTTTTCGGTTTTAAAGAA
AAAGGGCAGGGTGGTGACACCTTGCCCTTTTTTGCCGGACTGCAGCGGCCGCTACTAGTCGCGATGAGTG
GTCTCAAGTACATTCGAGACGTGTTCGAGACCACTCATCGCTCTAGAAGCGGCCGCGAATTCCAGAAATC
ATCCTTAGCGAAAGCTAAGGATTTTTTTTATCTGAAATTCTGCCTCGTGATACGCCTATTTTTATAGGTT
AATGTCATGATAATAATGGTTTCTTAGACGTCAGGTGGCACTCGAGTTGATCGGGCACGTAAGAGGTTCC
AACTTTCACCATAATGAAATAAGATCACTACCGGGCGTATTTTTTGAGTTATCGAGATTTTCAGGAGCTA
AGGAAGCTAAAATGGAGAAAAAAATCACTGGATATACCACCGTTGATATATCCCAATGGCATCGTAAAGA
ACATTTTGAGGCATTTCAGTCAGTTGCTCAATGTACCTATAACCAGACCGTTCAGCTGGATATTACGGCC
TTTTTAAAGACCGTAAAGAAAAATAAGCACAAGTTTTATCCGGCCTTTATTCACATTCTTGCCCGCCTGA
TGAATGCTCATCCGGAATTTCGTATGGCAATGAAAGACGGTGAGCTGGTGATATGGGATAGTGTTCACCC
TTGTTACACCGTTTTCCATGAGCAAACTGAAACGTTTTCATCACTCTGGAGTGAATACCACGACGATTTC
CGGCAGTTTCTACACATATATTCGCAAGATGTGGCGTGTTACGGTGAAAACCTGGCCTATTTCCCTAAAG
GGTTTATTGAGAATATGTTTTTCGTATCAGCCAATCCCTGGGTGAGTTTCACCAGTTTTGATTTAAACGT
GGCCAATATGGACAACTTCTTCGCCCCCGTTTTCACCATGGGCAAATATTATACGCAAGGCGACAAGGTG
CTGATGCCGCTGGCGATTCAGGTTCATCATGCCGTTTGTGATGGCTTCCATGTCGGCAGAATGCTTAATG
AATTACAACAGTACTGCGACGAGTGGCAGGGCGGGGCGTAATTTGATATCGAGCTCGCTTGGACTCCTGT
TGATAGATCCAGTAATGACCTCAGAACTCCATCTGGATTTGTTCAGAACGCTCGGTTGCCGCCGGGCGTT
TTTTATTGGTGAGAATCCAA
